Addgene plasmid #159904: pAAV-CMV-FLEX-SaCas9-U6-sgKcnn3
Purpose: Mutagenesis of Kcnn3
Depositing lab: Larry Zweifel. Depositing organization: University of Washington.
Backbone
  Vector backbone: pAAV-FLEX-SaCas9-U6-sgRNA
  Backbone manufacturer: Larry Zweifel (Addgene plasmid # 124844)
  Vector type: Mouse Targeting, AAV, CRISPR
Growth in bacteria
  Bacterial resistance: Ampicillin, 100 μg/mL
  Growth temperature: 37°C
  Growth strain: NEB Stable
  Copy number: High Copy
Gene/Insert
  Gene/Insert name: Kcnn3
  gRNA/shRNA sequence: TTCTGGGCACTTCCATGACTC
  Species: M. musculus (mouse)
  Entrez Gene: Kcnn3 (a.k.a. KCa2.3, SK, SK3, SKCA3)
  Cloning method: Restriction Enzyme; 5′ cloning site Unknown (unknown if destroyed); 3′ cloning site Unknown (unknown if destroyed)
Terms and licenses: Academic/Nonprofit Terms; Industry Terms: Not Available to Industry
How to cite: pAAV-CMV-FLEX-SaCas9-U6-sgKcnn3 was a gift from Larry Zweifel (Addgene plasmid # 159904 ; http://n2t.net/addgene:159904 ; RRID:Addgene_159904)
