[The description below was written by a language model from this plasmid's Addgene catalogue record and the feature table of its GenBank file.]
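Description:
pAAV-CMV-FLEX-SaCas9-U6-sgKcnn3 is a 7.7 kb AAV transfer plasmid for Cre-dependent CRISPR mutagenesis of the mouse Kcnn3 gene, which encodes the SK3 (KCa2.3) small-conductance calcium-activated potassium channel. It derives from the pAAV-FLEX-SaCas9-U6-sgRNA backbone, with a Kcnn3-targeting guide sequence cloned by restriction enzymes at sites the record does not specify. In bacteria it is maintained at high copy from a ColE1/pUC-type origin and selected with ampicillin through the bla gene. An f1 phage origin is also present. Two AAV2 inverted terminal repeats flank the payload, so that it can be packaged into recombinant AAV particles.

Between the ITRs, a single vector carries both CRISPR components. The CMV enhancer and promoter sit upstream of a FLEX (double-inverted) cassette. The Staphylococcus aureus Cas9 coding sequence has an N-terminal SV40 NLS, a C-terminal nucleoplasmin NLS and a 3xHA tag. It lies in antisense orientation between oppositely facing pairs of lox2272 and loxP sites and is followed by a bGH polyadenylation signal. Without Cre, no functional nuclease transcript is made. In Cre-expressing cells, recombination between the incompatible lox pairs inverts the cassette and locks it in the sense orientation, allowing CMV-driven expression of nuclear-targeted, HA-detectable SaCas9. Downstream, a human U6 Pol III promoter drives the Kcnn3 guide fused to the SaCas9 gRNA scaffold, independently of Cre. The compact SaCas9 is what allows nuclease and guide to fit in one AAV genome. The design suits cell-type-specific disruption of Kcnn3 in Cre-expressing mouse cells following viral delivery.
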