LOCUS       Exported 7729 bp ds-DNA circular SYN 13-MAY-2021
DEFINITION  Mutagenesis of Kcnn3.
ACCESSION   .
VERSION     .
KEYWORDS    pAAV-CMV-FLEX-SaCas9-U6-sgKcnn3
SOURCE      synthetic DNA construct
  ORGANISM  synthetic DNA construct
REFERENCE   1 (bases 1 to 7729)
  TITLE     Zweifel CRISPR AAV plasmids
REFERENCE   2 (bases 1 to 7729)
  AUTHORS   .
  TITLE     Direct Submission
  JOURNAL   Exported May 13, 2021 from SnapGene Server 1.1.58
            http://www.snapgene.com
FEATURES             Location/Qualifiers
     source          1..7729
                     /organism="synthetic DNA construct"
                     /mol_type="other DNA"
     enhancer        1..380
                     /label=CMV enhancer
                     /note="human cytomegalovirus immediate early enhancer"
     promoter        381..584
                     /label=CMV promoter
                     /note="human cytomegalovirus (CMV) immediate early
                     promoter"
     primer_bind     535..555
                     /label=CMV-F
                     /note="Human CMV immediate early promoter, forward primer"
     protein_bind    621..654
                     /label=lox2272
                     /bound_moiety="Cre recombinase"
                     /note="Cre-mediated recombination occurs in the 8-bp core
                     sequence (GGATACTT). lox2272 sites are compatible with each
                     other, but incompatible with loxP or loxN sites (Lee and
                     Saito, 1988)."
     protein_bind    705..738
                     /label=loxP
                     /bound_moiety="Cre recombinase"
                     /note="Cre-mediated recombination occurs in the 8-bp core
                     sequence (GCATACAT)."
     CDS             complement(750..830)
                     /codon_start=1
                     /product="three tandem HA epitope tags"
                     /label=3xHA
                     /translation="YPYDVPDYAYPYDVPDYAYPYDVPDYA"
     CDS             complement(837..884)
                     /codon_start=1
                     /product="bipartite nuclear localization signal from
                     nucleoplasmin"
                     /label=nucleoplasmin NLS
                     /translation="KRPAATKKAGQAKKKK"
     CDS             complement(885..4040)
                     /codon_start=1
                     /product="Cas9 endonuclease from the Staphylococcus aureus
                     Type II CRISPR/Cas system"
                     /label=SaCas9
                     /note="generates RNA-guided double strand breaks in DNA"
                     /translation="KRNYILGLDIGITSVGYGIIDYETRDVIDAGVRLFKEANVENNEG
                     RRSKRGARRLKRRRRHRIQRVKKLLFDYNLLTDHSELSGINPYEARVKGLSQKLSEEEF
                     SAALLHLAKRRGVHNVNEVEEDTGNELSTKEQISRNSKALEEKYVAELQLERLKKDGEV
                     RGSINRFKTSDYVKEAKQLLKVQKAYHQLDQSFIDTYIDLLETRRTYYEGPGEGSPFGW
                     KDIKEWYEMLMGHCTYFPEELRSVKYAYNADLYNALNDLNNLVITRDENEKLEYYEKFQ
                     IIENVFKQKKKPTLKQIAKEILVNEEDIKGYRVTSTGKPEFTNLKVYHDIKDITARKEI
                     IENAELLDQIAKILTIYQSSEDIQEELTNLNSELTQEEIEQISNLKGYTGTHNLSLKAI
                     NLILDELWHTNDNQIAIFNRLKLVPKKVDLSQQKEIPTTLVDDFILSPVVKRSFIQSIK
                     VINAIIKKYGLPNDIIIELAREKNSKDAQKMINEMQKRNRQTNERIEEIIRTTGKENAK
                     YLIEKIKLHDMQEGKCLYSLEAIPLEDLLNNPFNYEVDHIIPRSVSFDNSFNNKVLVKQ
                     EENSKKGNRTPFQYLSSSDSKISYETFKKHILNLAKGKGRISKTKKEYLLEERDINRFS
                     VQKDFINRNLVDTRYATRGLMNLLRSYFRVNNLDVKVKSINGGFTSFLRRKWKFKKERN
                     KGYKHHAEDALIIANADFIFKEWKKLDKAKKVMENQMFEEKQAESMPEIETEQEYKEIF
                     ITPHQIKHIKDFKDYKYSHRVDKKPNRELINDTLYSTRKDDKGNTLIVNNLNGLYDKDN
                     DKLKKLINKSPEKLLMYHHDPQTYQKLKLIMEQYGDEKNPLYKYYEETGNYLTKYSKKD
                     NGPVIKKIKYYGNKLNAHLDITDDYPNSRNKVVKLSLKPYRFDVYLDNGVYKFVTVKNL
                     DVIKKENYYEVNSKCYEEAKKLKKISNQAEFIASFYNNDLIKINGELYRVIGVNNDLLN
                     RIEVNMIDITYREYLENMNDKRPPRIIKTIASKTQSIKKYSTDILGNLYEVKSKKHPQI
                     IKKG"
     CDS             complement(4065..4085)
                     /codon_start=1
                     /product="nuclear localization signal of SV40 (simian virus
                     40) large T antigen"
                     /label=SV40 NLS
                     /translation="PKKKRKV"
     protein_bind    complement(4117..4150)
                     /label=lox2272
                     /bound_moiety="Cre recombinase"
                     /note="Cre-mediated recombination occurs in the 8-bp core
                     sequence (GGATACTT). lox2272 sites are compatible with each
                     other, but incompatible with loxP or loxN sites (Lee and
                     Saito, 1988)."
     protein_bind    complement(4201..4234)
                     /label=loxP
                     /bound_moiety="Cre recombinase"
                     /note="Cre-mediated recombination occurs in the 8-bp core
                     sequence (GCATACAT)."
     primer_bind     complement(4259..4276)
                     /label=BGH-rev
                     /note="Bovine growth hormone terminator, reverse primer.
                     Also called BGH reverse"
     polyA_signal    4265..4472
                     /label=bGH poly(A) signal
                     /note="bovine growth hormone polyadenylation signal"
     promoter        4479..4719
                     /label=U6 promoter
                     /note="RNA polymerase III promoter for human U6 snRNA"
     primer_bind     4479..4499
                     /label=hU6-F
                     /note="Human U6 promoter, forward primer"
     primer_bind     4650..4669
                     /label=LKO.1 5'
                     /note="Human U6 promoter, forward primer"
     misc_RNA        4750..4825
                     /label=Sa gRNA scaffold
                     /note="guide RNA scaffold for the Staphylococcus aureus
                     CRISPR/Cas9 system"
     repeat_region   4839..4979
                     /label=AAV2 ITR
                     /note="inverted terminal repeat of adeno-associated virus
                     serotype 2"
     repeat_region   4839..4968
                     /label=AAV2 ITR
     rep_origin      5054..5509
                     /direction=RIGHT
                     /label=f1 ori
                     /note="f1 bacteriophage origin of replication; arrow
                     indicates direction of (+) strand synthesis"
     primer_bind     complement(5141..5160)
                     /label=F1ori-R
                     /note="F1 origin, reverse primer"
     primer_bind     5351..5372
                     /label=F1ori-F
                     /note="F1 origin, forward primer"
     primer_bind     complement(5526..5545)
                     /label=pRS-marker
                     /note="pRS vectors, use to sequence yeast selectable
                     marker"
     primer_bind     5645..5667
                     /label=pGEX 3'
                     /note="pGEX vectors, reverse primer"
     primer_bind     complement(5705..5723)
                     /label=pBRforEco
                     /note="pBR322 vectors, upsteam of EcoRI site, forward
                     primer"
     promoter        5791..5895
                     /gene="bla"
                     /label=AmpR promoter
     CDS             5896..6756
                     /codon_start=1
                     /gene="bla"
                     /product="beta-lactamase"
                     /label=AmpR
                     /note="confers resistance to ampicillin, carbenicillin, and
                     related antibiotics"
                     /translation="MSIQHFRVALIPFFAAFCLPVFAHPETLVKVKDAEDQLGARVGYI
                     ELDLNSGKILESFRPEERFPMMSTFKVLLCGAVLSRIDAGQEQLGRRIHYSQNDLVEYS
                     PVTEKHLTDGMTVRELCSAAITMSDNTAANLLLTTIGGPKELTAFLHNMGDHVTRLDRW
                     EPELNEAIPNDERDTTMPVAMATTLRKLLTGELLTLASRQQLIDWMEADKVAGPLLRSA
                     LPAGWFIADKSGAGERGSRGIIAALGPDGKPSRIVVIYTTGSQATMDERNRQIAEIGAS
                     LIKHW"
     primer_bind     complement(6114..6133)
                     /label=Amp-R
                     /note="Ampicillin resistance gene, reverse primer"
     rep_origin      6927..7515
                     /direction=RIGHT
                     /label=ori
                     /note="high-copy-number ColE1/pMB1/pBR322/pUC origin of
                     replication"
     primer_bind     7416..7435
                     /label=pBR322ori-F
                     /note="pBR322 origin, forward primer"
     repeat_region   7577..7706
                     /label=AAV2 ITR (alternate)
                     /note="Functional equivalent of wild-type AAV2 ITR"
ORIGIN
        1 gacattgatt attgactagt tattaatagt aatcaattac ggggtcatta gttcatagcc
       61 catatatgga gttccgcgtt acataactta cggtaaatgg cccgcctggc tgaccgccca
      121 acgacccccg cccattgacg tcaataatga cgtatgttcc catagtaacg ccaataggga
      181 ctttccattg acgtcaatgg gtggagtatt tacggtaaac tgcccacttg gcagtacatc
      241 aagtgtatca tatgccaagt acgcccccta ttgacgtcaa tgacggtaaa tggcccgcct
      301 ggcattatgc ccagtacatg accttatggg actttcctac ttggcagtac atctacgtat
      361 tagtcatcgc tattaccatg gtgatgcggt tttggcagta catcaatggg cgtggatagc
      421 ggtttgactc acggggattt ccaagtctcc accccattga cgtcaatggg agtttgtttt
      481 ggcaccaaaa tcaacgggac tttccaaaat gtcgtaacaa ctccgcccca ttgacgcaaa
      541 tgggcggtag gcgtgtacgg tgggaggtct atataagcag agctctctgg ctaactaccg
      601 gtgctagcgt cgactccgga ataacttcgt ataggatact ttatacgaag ttatgcagaa
      661 tggtagctgg attgtagctg ctattagcaa tatgaaacct cttaataact tcgtatagca
      721 tacattatac gaagttatgg cgcgccttaa gcgtaatctg gaacatcgta tgggtaagcg
      781 taatctggaa catcgtatgg gtaagcgtaa tctggaacat cgtatgggta ggatcccttt
      841 ttcttttttg cctggccggc ctttttcgtg gccgccggcc ttttgccctt tttgatgatc
      901 tgagggtgct tcttagattt cacttcatac aggttgccca gaatgtctgt gctgtacttc
      961 ttaatgctct gggtcttgga ggcgattgtc ttaatgatcc tggggggcct cttgtcgttc
     1021 atgttttcca ggtactcgcg gtaggtgatg tcgatcatgt tcacttcgat ccggttcagc
     1081 aggtcgttgt tcacgccgat cactctatac agctcgccgt tgatcttgat cagatcgttg
     1141 ttgtagaagg aggcgataaa ctcggcctgg ttgctgatct tcttcagctt cttagcttcc
     1201 tcatagcact tgctattcac ttcgtagtag ttttcttttt tgatcacatc cagattcttc
     1261 acggtcacga acttgtacac gccattgtcc aggtacacgt cgaatctgta gggcttcagg
     1321 gacagcttca cgaccttgtt tctgctgttg gggtagtcgt cggtgatgtc cagatgggcg
     1381 ttcagtttgt tgccgtaata cttaatcttc ttgatcacgg ggccgttgtc ctttttggag
     1441 tacttggtca ggtagttccc ggtttcctcg tagtacttgt acaggggatt cttctcgtcg
     1501 ccgtactgtt ccataatcag cttcagtttc tggtaggtct gggggtcgtg gtggtacatc
     1561 agcagctttt cggggctctt gttgatcagc tttttcagct tgtcattgtc cttgtcgtac
     1621 aggccgttca gattgttcac gatcagggtg ttgcccttgt cgtccttccg ggtggagtac
     1681 agggtgtcgt taatcagctc tctattaggc ttcttgtcca cccggtggct gtacttgtag
     1741 tccttgaagt ccttaatgtg cttgatctgg tggggggtga tgaagatctc tttgtactcc
     1801 tgctcggttt cgatctcggg catgctctcg gcctgctttt cctcgaacat ctggttttcc
     1861 atcacttttt tggccttgtc cagtttcttc cactctttga agatgaaatc ggcgttggca
     1921 atgatcaggg cgtcctcggc gtggtgcttg taccccttgt tccgctcttt cttaaacttc
     1981 cacttccgcc gcagaaagct ggtgaagccg ccattgatgg acttcacttt cacgtccagg
     2041 ttgttcactc tgaagtagct ccgcagcagg ttcatcaggc ctctggtggc gtatctggta
     2101 tccaccaggt tccggttgat gaagtctttc tgcacggaga acctgttgat gtcccgttct
     2161 tccagcagat actctttctt ggtcttgctg attctgccct tgcccttggc cagattcagg
     2221 atgtgcttct tgaaggtttc gtagctgatc ttgctgtcgc tgctgctcag gtactggaat
     2281 ggggtccggt tgcccttctt gctgttttct tcctgcttca cgagcacctt gttgttgaag
     2341 ctgttgtcga aggacacgct tctggggatg atgtggtcca cctcatagtt gaaggggttg
     2401 ttcagcagat cttccagagg gatggcttcc aggctgtaca ggcacttgcc ttcctgcatg
     2461 tcgtgcagct tgatcttctc gatcaggtac ttggcgttct ctttgccggt ggtccggatg
     2521 atttcctcga tccgctcgtt ggtctgccgg ttccgcttct gcatctcgtt gatcattttc
     2581 tgggcgtcct tggagttctt ctcgcgggcc agctcgataa tgatgtcgtt gggcaggccg
     2641 tacttcttga tgatggcgtt gatcactttg atgctctgga tgaagcttct cttcacgacg
     2701 gggctcagga tgaagtcgtc caccagggtg gtggggatct ctttctgctg ggacaggtcc
     2761 accttcttgg gcaccagctt cagccggttg aagatagcga tctggttgtc gttggtgtgc
     2821 cacagctcgt ccaggatcag gttgatggcc ttcaggctca ggttgtgggt gccggtatag
     2881 cccttcagat tagagatctg ctcgatctct tcctgggtca gctcggagtt cagattggtc
     2941 agttcttcct ggatgtcctc gctgctctgg tagatggtca ggatcttggc aatctgatcc
     3001 agcagctcgg cgttctcaat aatctctttc cgggcggtaa tgtccttgat gtcgtggtac
     3061 accttcaggt tggtgaactc gggcttgccg gtgctggtca ctctgtagcc cttaatatcc
     3121 tcttcgttca cgaggatttc tttggcgatc tgcttcaggg tgggcttctt cttctgcttg
     3181 aacacgttct cgatgatctg gaacttctcg taatattcca gcttctcgtt ctcgtccctg
     3241 gtgatcacga gattgttcag gtcgttcagg gcgttgtaca ggtcggcgtt gtaggcgtac
     3301 ttcacgctcc gcagttcctc ggggaagtag gtgcagtggc ccatcagcat ctcgtaccat
     3361 tctttgatgt ccttccagcc gaaggggctg ccctcgccag gtccctcata gtaggtccgc
     3421 cgggtttcca gcaggtcgat gtaggtgtcg atgaagctct ggtccagctg gtggtaggcc
     3481 ttctgcacct tcagcagctg tttggcttct ttcacgtagt cgctggtctt gaatctgttg
     3541 atgctgcccc gcacttcgcc gtctttcttc agccgttcca gctgcagttc ggccacgtat
     3601 ttctcttcca gggccttgct gttccggctg atctgctctt tggtggacag ctcgttgccg
     3661 gtgtcctctt ccacctcgtt cacgttgtgc acgcctcttc tcttggccag gtgcagcagg
     3721 gcggcagaga actcttcctc gctcagcttc tggctcaggc ccttcactct ggcctcgtag
     3781 gggttgatgc cgctcagctc gctgtggtcg gtcagcaggt tgtagtcgaa cagcagcttc
     3841 ttcactctct ggattctatg ccgcctccgc cgcttcagcc ttctggcgcc tctcttgctc
     3901 cgcctgccct cgttgttttc cacgttggcc tctttgaaca gccgcacgcc ggcatcgatc
     3961 acgtcccgtg tctcgtagtc gatgatgccg tagcccacgc tggtgatgcc gatgtccagg
     4021 cccaggatgt agttccgctt ggctgctggg actccgtgga taccgacctt ccgcttcttc
     4081 tttggggcca tgcggccgct gcagaccggt gctagcataa cttcgtataa agtatcctat
     4141 acgaagttat ttgccttaac ccagaaatta tcactgttat tctttagaat ggtgcaaaga
     4201 ataacttcgt ataatgtatg ctatacgaag ttatgaattc ctagagctcg ctgatcagcc
     4261 tcgactgtgc cttctagttg ccagccatct gttgtttgcc cctcccccgt gccttccttg
     4321 accctggaag gtgccactcc cactgtcctt tcctaataaa atgaggaaat tgcatcgcat
     4381 tgtctgagta ggtgtcattc tattctgggg ggtggggtgg ggcaggacag caagggggag
     4441 gattgggaag agaatagcag gcatgctggg gaggtaccga gggcctattt cccatgattc
     4501 cttcatattt gcatatacga tacaaggctg ttagagagat aattggaatt aatttgactg
     4561 taaacacaaa gatattagta caaaatacgt gacgtagaaa gtaataattt cttgggtagt
     4621 ttgcagtttt aaaattatgt tttaaaatgg actatcatat gcttaccgta acttgaaagt
     4681 atttcgattt cttggcttta tatatcttgt ggaaaggacg aaacaccgtt ctgggcactt
     4741 ccatgactcg ttttagtact ctggaaacag aatctactaa aacaaggcaa aatgccgtgt
     4801 ttatctcgtc aacttgttgg cgagattttt gcggccgcag gaacccctag tgatggagtt
     4861 ggccactccc tctctgcgcg ctcgctcgct cactgaggcc gggcgaccaa aggtcgcccg
     4921 acgcccgggc tttgcccggg cggcctcagt gagcgagcga gcgcgcagct gcctgcaggg
     4981 gcgcctgatg cggtattttc tccttacgca tctgtgcggt atttcacacc gcatannnnn
     5041 nnnnnnnnnn nnnnnnnnnn nnnnnnnnnn nnnnnnnnnn nnnnnnnnnn nnnnnnnnnn
     5101 nnnnnnnnnn nnnnnnnnnn nnnnnnnnnn tnnnnnnnnn nnnnnnnnnn nnnnnnnnnn
     5161 nnnnnnnnnn nnnnnnncnn nnnnnnnnnn nnnnnnnnnn nnnnnnnnnn nnnnnnnnnn
     5221 nnnnnnnnnn nnnnnnnnnn nnnnnnnnnn nnnnnnnnnn nnnnnnnnnn nnnnnnnnnn
     5281 nnnnnnnnnn nnnnnnnnnn nnnnnnnnnn nnnnnnnnnc ctttgacgtt ggagtccacg
     5341 ttctttaata gtggactctt gttccaaact ggaacaacac tcaactctat ctcgggctat
     5401 tcttttgatt tataagggat tttgccgatt tcggtctatt ggttaaaaaa tgagctgatt
     5461 taacaaaaat ttaacgcgaa ttttaacaaa atattaacgt ttacaatttt atggtgcact
     5521 ctcagtacaa tctgctctga tgccgcatag ttaagccagc cccgacaccc gccaacaccc
     5581 gctgacgcgc cctgacgggc ttgtctgctc ccggcatccg cttacagaca agctgtgacc
     5641 gtctccggga gctgcatgtg tcagaggttt tcaccgtcat caccgaaacg cgcgagacga
     5701 aagggcctcg tgatacgcct atttttatag gttaatgtca tgataataat ggtttcttag
     5761 acgtcaggtg gcacttttcg gggaaatgtg cgcggaaccc ctatttgttt atttttctaa
     5821 atacattcaa atatgtatcc gctcatgaga caataaccct gataaatgct tcaataatat
     5881 tgaaaaagga agagtatgag tattcaacat ttccgtgtcg cccttattcc cttttttgcg
     5941 gcattttgcc ttcctgtttt tgctcaccca gaaacgctgg tgaaagtaaa agatgctgaa
     6001 gatcagttgg gtgcacgagt gggttacatc gaactggatc tcaacagcgg taagatcctt
     6061 gagagttttc gccccgaaga acgttttcca atgatgagca cttttaaagt tctgctatgt
     6121 ggcgcggtat tatcccgtat tgacgccggg caagagcaac tcggtcgccg catacactat
     6181 tctcagaatg acttggttga gtactcacca gtcacagaaa agcatcttac ggatggcatg
     6241 acagtaagag aattatgcag tgctgccata accatgagtg ataacactgc ggccaactta
     6301 cttctgacaa cgatcggagg accgaaggag ctaaccgctt ttttgcacaa catgggggat
     6361 catgtaactc gccttgatcg ttgggaaccg gagctgaatg aagccatacc aaacgacgag
     6421 cgtgacacca cgatgcctgt agcaatggca acaacgttgc gcaaactatt aactggcgaa
     6481 ctacttactc tagcttcccg gcaacaatta atagactgga tggaggcgga taaagttgca
     6541 ggaccacttc tgcgctcggc ccttccggct ggctggttta ttgctgataa atctggagcc
     6601 ggtgagcgtg gaagccgcgg tatcattgca gcactggggc cagatggtaa gccctcccgt
     6661 atcgtagtta tctacacgac ggggagtcag gcaactatgg atgaacgaaa tagacagatc
     6721 gctgagatag gtgcctcact gattaagcat tggtaactgt cagaccaagt ttactcatat
     6781 atactttaga ttgatttaaa acttcatttt taatttaaaa ggatctaggt gaagatcctt
     6841 tttgataatc tcatgaccaa aatcccttaa cgtgagtttt cgttccactg agcgtcagac
     6901 cccgtagaaa agatcaaagg atcttcttga gatccttttt ttctgcgcgt aatctgctgc
     6961 ttgcaaacaa aaaaaccacc gctaccagcg gtggtttgtt tgccggatca agagctacca
     7021 actctttttc cgaaggtaac tggcttcagc agagcgcaga taccaaatac tgttcttcta
     7081 gtgtagccgt agttaggcca ccacttcaag aactctgtag caccgcctac atacctcgct
     7141 ctgctaatcc tgttaccagt ggctgctgcc agtggcgata agtcgtgtct taccgggttg
     7201 gactcaagac gatagttacc ggataaggcg cagcggtcgg gctgaacggg gggttcgtgc
     7261 acacagccca gcttggagcg aacgacctac accgaactga gatacctaca gcgtgagcta
     7321 tgagaaagcg ccacgcttcc cgaagggaga aaggcggaca ggtatccggt aagcggcagg
     7381 gtcggaacag gagagcgcac gagggagctt ccagggggaa acgcctggta tctttatagt
     7441 cctgtcgggt ttcgccacct ctgacttgag cgtcgatttt tgtgatgctc gtcagggggg
     7501 cggagcctat ggaaaaacgc cagcaacgcg gcctttttac ggttcctggc cttttgctgg
     7561 ccttttgctc acatgtcctg caggcagctg cgcgctcgct cgctcactga ggccgcccgg
     7621 gcgtcgggcg acctttggtc gcccggcctc agtgagcgag cgagcgcgca gagagggagt
     7681 ggccaactcc atcactaggg gttcctgcgg cctctagact cgaggcgtt
//
